Addgene plasmid #233067: pPB-CAG-KRAB-dCas9-P2A-mCherry-pgk-hph
Purpose: Piggybac CRISPRi construct
Depositing lab: Markus Landthaler. Depositing organization: Max-Delbrueck-Centrum fuer Molekulare Medizin (MDC). Publication: Sensitive dissection of a genomic regulatory landscape using bulk and targeted single-cell activation. Vucicevic D, Hsu CW, Lopez Zepeda LS, Burkert M, Hirsekorn A, Bilic I, Kastelic N, Landthaler M, Lacadie SA, Ohler U. Cell Genom. 2025 Oct 8;5(10):100984. doi: 10.1016/j.xgen.2025.100984. Epub 2025 Sep 9. PubMed 40930101.
Backbone
  Vector backbone: pPB-CAG-3xFLAG-empty-pgk-hph
  Vector type: CRISPR
  Selectable markers: Hygromycin
Growth in bacteria
  Bacterial resistance: Ampicillin, 100 μg/mL
  Growth temperature: 37°C
  Growth strain: DH5alpha
  Copy number: Unknown
Gene/Insert
  Gene/Insert name: KRAB-dCas9
  Cloning method: Gene Synthesis
  Sequencing primers: 5′ ttattgtgctgtctcatcattttgg
Resource information
  A portion of this plasmid was derived from a plasmid made by: Addgene #48754
Terms and licenses: Academic/Nonprofit Terms; Industry Terms: Not Available to Industry
Depositor comments: Please visit https://doi.org/10.1101/2024.09.12.612198 for bioRxiv preprint.
How to cite: pPB-CAG-KRAB-dCas9-P2A-mCherry-pgk-hph was a gift from Markus Landthaler (Addgene plasmid # 233067 ; http://n2t.net/addgene:233067 ; RRID:Addgene_233067)
