[The description below was written by a language model from this plasmid's Addgene catalogue record and pLannotate feature annotations shown in this document.]
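Description:
pPB-CAG-KRAB-dCas9-P2A-mCherry-pgk-hph is a piggyBac transposon plasmid of about 13 kb for stable CRISPR interference in mammalian cells. It is built on the pPB-CAG-3xFLAG-empty-pgk-hph backbone, with the KRAB-dCas9 insert produced by gene synthesis. In E. coli it is maintained through a high-copy ColE1/pUC-type origin and selected with ampicillin via the bla gene. An f1 origin, lac promoter/operator and lacZα remnants, and T3 and T7 promoters reflect a pBluescript-like cloning vector ancestry. The automated annotation did not call the piggyBac terminal repeats, so their positions are not documented here, although the name and stated purpose indicate transposase-mediated genomic integration.

The main expression unit is driven by the CAG promoter, composed of the CMV enhancer, the chicken β-actin promoter and a chimeric β-actin/β-globin intron. It encodes the KRAB repression domain of human ZNF10 fused to the N-terminus of Streptococcus pyogenes Cas9. The annotation labels this simply as Cas9, but the record names it as the nuclease-dead dCas9 form. According to the name, a P2A self-cleaving peptide links this fusion to mCherry, so red fluorescence reports expression of the repressor from the same transcript. A WPRE and an HSV TK polyadenylation signal follow the coding region to enhance and terminate expression. Two loxP sites in the same orientation flank this entire CAG cassette, which would in principle permit its excision by Cre. A separate, divergently oriented mouse PGK promoter drives the hygromycin resistance gene with a PGK poly(A) signal, allowing selection of stably integrated cells. No guide RNA cassette is annotated, so guides targeting the repressor to promoters or enhancers would need to be supplied separately.
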