Features (pLannotate 1.2.2; 28 found; start..end, strand, type, name):
      1..589     +  rep_origin     ori: high-copy-number ColE1/pMB1/pBR322/pUC origin of replication
    772..864     +  CDS            lacI (fragment): lac repressor; lacI; The lac repressor binds to the lac operator to inhibit transcription in E. coli. This inhibition can be relieved by adding lactose or isopropyl-β-D-thiogalactopyranoside (IPTG).
    877..898     +  protein_bind   CAP binding site: CAP binding activates transcription in the presence of cAMP. E. coli catabolite activator protein
    913..943     +  promoter       lac promoter: promoter for the E. coli lac operon
    947..969     +  protein_bind   lac operator (fragment): The lac repressor binds to the lac operator to inhibit transcription in E. coli. This inhibition can be relieved by adding lactose or isopropyl-β-D-thiogalactopyranoside (IPTG). lac repressor encoded by lacI
   1012..1030    +  promoter       T3 promoter: promoter for bacteriophage T3 RNA polymerase
   1287..1320    +  protein_bind   loxP: Cre-mediated recombination occurs in the 8-bp core sequence (GCATACAT). Cre recombinase
   1382..1430    -  polyA_signal   HSV TK poly(A) signal: herpes simplex virus thymidine kinase polyadenylation signal (Cole and Stacy, 1985)
   1455..2043    -  misc_feature   WPRE: woodchuck hepatitis virus posttranscriptional regulatory element
   2043..2061    -  misc_feature   MCS (fragment): pBluescript multiple cloning site
   2062..2091    -  misc_feature   MCS (fragment): pUC18/19 multiple cloning site
   2095..2802    -  CDS            mCherry: mCherry is a basic (constitutively fluorescent) red fluorescent protein published in 2004, derived from Discosoma sp.. It is reported to be a very rapidly-maturing monomer with low acid sensitivity.
   2995..7098    -  CDS            Cas9: Cas9 (Csn1) endonuclease from the Streptococcus pyogenes Type II CRISPR/Cas system generates RNA-guided double strand breaks in DNA
   7120..7305    -  CDS            KRAB: Krüppel-associated box (KRAB) transcriptional repression domain from the human zinc finger protein ZNF10 (Margolin et al., 1994)
   7338..7357    +  misc_feature   MCS (fragment): pBluescript multiple cloning site
   7413..8428    -  intron         chimeric intron: chimera between introns from chicken β-actin and rabbit β-globin
   8429..8606    -  promoter       chicken β-actin promoter (fragment): No description available
   8617..8736    -  promoter       chicken β-actin promoter (fragment): contains a 21-bp deletion relative to the standard chicken β-actin promoter
   8738..9117    -  enhancer       CMV enhancer: human cytomegalovirus immediate early enhancer
   9133..9166    +  protein_bind   loxP: Cre-mediated recombination occurs in the 8-bp core sequence (GCATACAT). Cre recombinase
   9189..9688    +  promoter       PGK promoter: mouse phosphoglycerate kinase 1 promoter
   9707..10732   +  CDS            HygR: aminoglycoside phosphotransferase from E. coli; aph(4)-Ia; confers resistance to hygromycin
  10736..10945   +  polyA_signal   PGK poly(A) signal (fragment): mouse phosphoglycerate kinase 1 polyadenylation signal
  11267..11285   -  promoter       T7 promoter: promoter for bacteriophage T7 RNA polymerase
  11288..11445   +  CDS            lacZα (fragment): LacZα fragment of β-galactosidase; lacZ fragment
  11450..11878   +  rep_origin     f1 ori (sequence partly withheld): f1 bacteriophage origin of replication; arrow indicates direction of (+) strand synthesis
  11931..12035   +  promoter       AmpR promoter: bla
  12036..12896   +  CDS            AmpR: β-lactamase; bla; confers resistance to ampicillin, carbenicillin, and related antibiotics
>Addgene plasmid #233067 | pPB-CAG-KRAB-dCas9-P2A-mCherry-pgk-hph | addgene full sequence | sequence record 474756 | Addgene NGS Result
TTGAGATCCTTTTTTTCTGCGCGTAATCTGCTGCTTGCAAACAAAAAAACCACCGCTACCAGCGGTGGTT
TGTTTGCCGGATCAAGAGCTACCAACTCTTTTTCCGAAGGTAACTGGCTTCAGCAGAGCGCAGATACCAA
ATACTGTTCTTCTAGTGTAGCCGTAGTTAGGCCACCACTTCAAGAACTCTGTAGCACCGCCTACATACCT
CGCTCTGCTAATCCTGTTACCAGTGGCTGCTGCCAGTGGCGATAAGTCGTGTCTTACCGGGTTGGACTCA
AGACGATAGTTACCGGATAAGGCGCAGCGGTCGGGCTGAACGGGGGGTTCGTGCACACAGCCCAGCTTGG
AGCGAACGACCTACACCGAACTGAGATACCTACAGCGTGAGCTATGAGAAAGCGCCACGCTTCCCGAAGG
GAGAAAGGCGGACAGGTATCCGGTAAGCGGCAGGGTCGGAACAGGAGAGCGCACGAGGGAGCTTCCAGGG
GGAAACGCCTGGTATCTTTATAGTCCTGTCGGGTTTCGCCACCTCTGACTTGAGCGTCGATTTTTGTGAT
GCTCGTCAGGGGGGCGGAGCCTATGGAAAAACGCCAGCAACGCGGCCTTTTTACGGTTCCTGGCCTTTTG
CTGGCCTTTTGCTCACATGTTCTTTCCTGCGTTATCCCCTGATTCTGTGGATAACCGTATTACCGCCTTT
GAGTGAGCTGATACCGCTCGCCGCAGCCGAACGACCGAGCGCAGCGAGTCAGTGAGCGAGGAAGCGGAAG
AGCGCCCAATACGCAAACCGCCTCTCCCCGCGCGTTGGCCGATTCATTAATGCAGCTGGCACGACAGGTT
TCCCGACTGGAAAGCGGGCAGTGAGCGCAACGCAATTAATGTGAGTTAGCTCACTCATTAGGCACCCCAG
GCTTTACACTTTATGCTTCCGGCTCGTATGTTGTGTGGAATTGTGAGCGGATAACAATTTCACACAGGAA
ACAGCTATGACCATGATTACGCCAAGCTCGAAATTAACCCTCACTAAAGGGAACAAAAGCTGGAGCTCTT
TAACCCTAGAAAGATAATCATATTGTGACGTACGTTAAAGATAATCATGCGTAAAATTGACGCATGTGTT
TTATCGGTCTGTATATCGAGGTTTATTTATTAATTTGAATAGATATTAAGTTTTATTATATTTACACTTA
CATACTAATAATAAATTCAACAAACAATTTATTTATGTTTATTTATTTATTAAAAAAAAACAAAAACTCA
AAATTTCTTCTATAAAGTAACAAAACATAACTTCGTATAGCATACATTATACGAAGTTATCTCGACGCGG
CCGCTGGGGTATCGACAGAGTGCCAGCCCTGGGACCGAACCCCGCGTTTATGAACAAACGACCCAACACC
CGTGCGTTTTATTCTGTCTTTTTATTGCCGTCATAGCGCGGGTTCCTTCCGGTAGCGGGGAGGCGGCCCA
AAGGGAGATCCGACTCGTCTGAGGGCGAAGGCGAAGACGCGGAAGAGGCCGCAGAGCCGGCAGCAGGCCG
CGGGAAGGAAGGTCCGCTGGATTGAGGGCCGAAGGGACGTAGCAGAAGGACGTCCCGCGCAGAATCCAGG
TGGCAACACAGGCGAGCAGCCAAGGAAAGGACGATGATTTCCCCGACAACACCACGGAATTGTCAGTGCC
CAACAGCCGAGCCCCTGTCCAGCAGCGGGCAAGGCAGGCGGCGATGAGTTCCGCCGTGGCAATAGGGAGG
GGGAAAGCGAAAGTCCCGGAAAGGAGCTGACAGGTGGTGGCAATGCCCCAACCAGTGGGGGTTGCGTCAG
CAAACACAGTGCACACCACGCCACGTTGCCTGACAACGGGCCACAACTCCTCATAAAGAGACAGCAACCA
GGATTTATACAAGGAGGAGAAAATGAAAGCCATACGGGAAGCAATAGCATGATACAAAGGCATTAAAGCA
GCGTATCCACATAGCGTAAAAGGAGCAACATAGTTAAGAATACCAGTCAATCTTTCACAAATTTTGTAAT
CCAGAGGTTGATTATCGATAAGCTTGATATCAAGCTTGCATGCCTGCAGGTCGACTCTAGATTACTTGTA
CAGCTCGTCCATGCCGCCGGTGGAGTGGCGGCCCTCGGCGCGTTCGTACTGTTCCACGATGGTGTAGTCC
TCGTTGTGGGAGGTGATGTCCAACTTGATGTTGACGTTGTAGGCGCCGGGCAGCTGCACGGGCTTCTTGG
CCTTGTAGGTGGTCTTGACCTCAGCGTCGTAGTGGCCGCCGTCCTTCAGCTTCAGCCTCTGCTTGATCTC
GCCCTTCAGGGCGCCGTCCTCGGGGTACATCCGCTCGGAGGAGGCCTCCCAGCCCATGGTCTTCTTCTGC
ATTACGGGGCCGTCGGAGGGGAAGTTGGTGCCGCGCAGCTTCACCTTGTAGATGAACTCGCCGTCCTGCA
GGGAGGAGTCCTGGGTCACGGTCACCACGCCGCCGTCCTCGAAGTTCATCACGCGCTCCCACTTGAAGCC
CTCGGGGAAGGACAGCTTCAAGTAGTCGGGGATGTCGGCGGGGTGCTTCACGTAGGCCTTGGAGCCGTAC
ATGAACTGAGGGGACAGGATGTCCCAGGCGAAGGGCAGGGGGCCACCCTTGGTCACCTTCAGCTTGGCGG
TCTGGGTGCCCTCGTAGGGGCGGCCCTCGCCCTCGCCCTCGATCTCGAACTCGTGGCCGTTCACGGAGCC
CTCCATGTGCACCTTGAAGCGCATGAACTCCTTGATGATGGCCATGTTATCCTCCTCGCCCTTGCTCACC
ATAGGTCCAGGGTTCTCCTCCACGTCTCCAGCCTGCTTCAGCAGGCTGAAGTTAGTAGCGGATCCGCTGC
TGCCGTTGCTCCCACTACCAATGCCGTCCACTTTCCGCTTTTTCTTAGGATCTTCCACCTTGCGTTTTTT
CTTGGGGGAGCCGCTGCCCAGGCTGGCATAATCGGGCACGTCATAGGGATAGGCGTCGCCTCCCAGCTGA
GACAGGTCGATCCGTGTCTCGTACAGGCCGGTGATGCTCTGGTGGATCAGGGTGGCGTCCAGCACCTCTT
TGGTGCTGGTGTACCTCTTCCGGTCGATGGTGGTGTCAAAGTACTTGAAGGCGGCAGGGGCTCCCAGATT
GGTCAGGGTAAACAGGTGGATGATATTCTCGGCCTGCTCTCTGATAGGCTTGTCTCTGTGCTTGTTGTAG
GCGCTCAGCACCTTGTCCAGATTAGCGTCGGCCAGGATCACTCTCTTGGAGAACTCGCTGATCTGCTCGA
TGATCTCGTCCAGGTAGTGTTTGTGCTGTTCCACAAACAGCTGTTTCTGCTCATTATCCTCGGGGGAGCC
CTTCAGCTTCTCATAGTGGCTGGCCAGGTACAGGAAGTTCACATATTTGGAGGGCAGGGCCAGTTCGTTT
CCCTTCTGCAGTTCGCCGGCAGAGGCCAGCATTCTCTTCCGGCCGTTTTCCAGCTCGAACAGGGAGTACT
TAGGCAGCTTGATGATCAGGTCCTTTTTCACTTCTTTGTAGCCCTTGGCTTCCAGAAAGTCGATGGGATT
CTTCTCGAAGCTGCTTCTTTCCATGATGGTGATCCCCAGCAGCTCTTTCACACTCTTCAGTTTCTTGGAC
TTGCCCTTTTCCACTTTGGCCACCACCAGCACAGAATAGGCCACGGTGGGGCTGTCGAAGCCGCCGTACT
TCTTAGGGTCCCAGTCCTTCTTTCTGGCGATCAGCTTGTCGCTGTTCCTCTTGGGCAGGATAGACTCTTT
GCTGAAGCCGCCTGTCTGCACCTCGGTCTTTTTCACGATATTCACTTGGGGCATAGACAGCACTTTCCGC
ACGGTGGCAAAGTCCCGGCCCTTATCCCACACGATCTCGCCTGTTTCGCCGTTTGTCTCGATCAGAGGCC
GCTTCCGGATCTCGCCGTTGGCCAGGGTAATCTCGGTCTTGAAAAAGTTCATGATGTTGCTGTAGAAGAA
GTACTTGGCGGTAGCCTTGCCGATTTCCTGCTCGCTCTTGGCGATCATCTTCCGCACGTCGTACACCTTG
TAGTCGCCGTACACGAACTCGCTTTCCAGCTTAGGGTACTTTTTGATCAGGGCGGTTCCCACGACGGCGT
TCAGGTAGGCGTCGTGGGCGTGGTGGTAGTTGTTGATCTCGCGCACTTTGTAAAACTGGAAATCCTTCCG
GAAATCGGACACCAGCTTGGACTTCAGGGTGATCACTTTCACTTCCCGGATCAGTTTGTCGTTCTCGTCG
TACTTAGTGTTCATCCGGGAGTCCAGGATCTGTGCCACGTGCTTTGTGATCTGCCGGGTTTCCACCAGCT
GTCTCTTGATGAAGCCGGCCTTATCCAGTTCGCTCAGGCCGCCTCTCTCGGCCTTGGTCAGATTGTCGAA
CTTCCTCTGGGTAATCAGCTTGGCATTCAGCAGCTGGCGCCAGTAGTTCTTCATCTTCTTCACGACCTCT
TCGGAGGGCACGTTGTCGCTCTTGCCCCGGTTCTTGTCGCTCCGAGTCAGCACTTTGTTATCGATGGAGT
CGTCCTTCAGAAAGCTCTGAGGCACGATAGCGTCCACATCGTAGTCGGACAGCCGGTTGATGTCCAGTTC
CTGGTCCACGTACATATCCCGCCCATTCTGCAGGTAGTACAGGTACAGCTTCTCGTTCTGCAGCTGGGTG
TTTTCCACGGGGTGTTCTTTCAGGATCTGGCTGCCCAGCTCTTTGATGCCCTCTTCGATCCGCTTCATTC
TCTCGCGGCTGTTCTTCTGTCCCTTCTGGGTGGTCTGGTTCTCTCTGGCCATTTCGATCACGATGTTCTC
GGGCTTGTGCCGGCCCATCACTTTCACGAGCTCGTCCACCACCTTCACTGTCTGCAGGATGCCCTTCTTA
ATGGCGGGGCTGCCGGCCAGATTGGCAATGTGCTCGTGCAGGCTATCGCCCTGGCCGGACACCTGGGCTT
TCTGGATGTCCTCTTTAAAGGTCAGGCTGTCGTCGTGGATCAGCTGCATGAAGTTTCTGTTGGCGAAGCC
GTCGGACTTCAGGAAATCCAGGATTGTCTTGCCGGACTGCTTGTCCCGGATGCCGTTGATCAGCTTCCGG
CTCAGCCTGCCCCAGCCGGTGTATCTCCGCCGCTTCAGCTGCTTCATCACTTTGTCGTCGAACAGGTGGG
CATAGGTTTTCAGCCGTTCCTCGATCATCTCTCTGTCCTCAAACAGTGTCAGGGTCAGCACGATATCTTC
CAGAATGTCCTCGTTTTCCTCATTGTCCAGGAAGTCCTTGTCCTTGATAATTTTCAGCAGATCGTGGTAT
GTGCCCAGGGAGGCGTTGAACCGATCTTCCACGCCGGAGATTTCCACGGAGTCGAAGCACTCGATTTTCT
TGAAGTAGTCCTCTTTCAGCTGCTTCACGGTCACTTTCCGGTTGGTCTTGAACAGCAGGTCCACGATGGC
TTTTTTCTGCTCGCCGCTCAGGAAGGCGGGCTTTCTCATTCCCTCGGTCACGTATTTCACTTTGGTCAGC
TCGTTGTACACGGTGAAGTACTCGTACAGCAGGCTGTGCTTGGGCAGCACCTTCTCGTTGGGCAGGTTCT
TATCGAAGTTGGTCATCCGCTCGATGAAGCTCTGGGCGCTGGCGCCCTTGTCCACCACTTCCTCGAAGTT
CCAGGGGGTGATGGTTTCCTCGCTCTTTCTGGTCATCCAGGCGAATCTGCTGTTTCCCCTGGCCAGAGGG
CCCACGTAGTAGGGGATGCGGAAGGTCAGGATCTTCTCGATCTTTTCCCGGTTGTCCTTCAGGAATGGGT
AAAAATCTTCCTGCCGCCGCAGAATGGCGTGCAGCTCTCCCAGGTGGATCTGGTGGGGGATGCTGCCGTT
GTCGAAGGTCCGCTGCTTCCGCAGCAGGTCCTCTCTGTTCAGCTTCACGAGCAGTTCCTCGGTGCCGTCC
ATCTTTTCCAGGATGGGCTTGATGAACTTGTAGAACTCTTCCTGGCTGGCTCCGCCATCGATGTAGCCGG
CGTAGCCGTTCTTGCTCTGGTCGAAGAAAATCTCTTTGTACTTCTCAGGCAGCTGCTGCCGCACGAGAGC
TTTCAGCAGGGTCAGGTCCTGGTGGTGCTCGTCGTATCTCTTGATCATAGAGGCGCTCAGGGGGGCCTTG
GTGATCTCGGTGTTCACTCTCAGGATGTCGCTCAGCAGGATGGCGTCGGACAGGTTCTTGGCGGCCAGAA
ACAGGTCGGCGTACTGGTCGCCGATCTGGGCCAGCAGGTTGTCCAGGTCGTCGTCGTAGGTGTCCTTGCT
CAGCTGCAGTTTGGCATCCTCGGCCAGGTCGAAGTTGCTCTTGAAGTTGGGGGTCAGGCCCAGGCTCAGG
GCAATCAGGTTGCCGAACAGGCCATTCTTCTTCTCGCCGGGCAGCTGGGCGATCAGATTTTCCAGCCGTC
TGCTCTTGCTCAGTCTGGCAGACAGGATGGCCTTGGCGTCCACGCCGCTGGCGTTGATGGGGTTTTCCTC
GAACAGCTGGTTGTAGGTCTGCACCAGCTGGATGAACAGCTTGTCCACGTCGCTGTTGTCGGGGTTCAGG
TCGCCCTCGATCAGGAAGTGGCCCCGGAACTTGATCATGTGGGCCAGGGCCAGATAGATCAGCCGCAGGT
CGGCCTTGTCGGTGCTGTCCACCAGTTTCTTTCTCAGGTGGTAGATGGTGGGGTACTTCTCGTGGTAGGC
CACCTCGTCCACGATGTTGCCGAAGATGGGGTGCCGCTCGTGCTTCTTATCCTCTTCCACCAGGAAGGAC
TCTTCCAGTCTGTGGAAGAAGCTGTCGTCCACCTTGGCCATCTCGTTGCTGAAGATCTCTTGCAGATAGC
AGATCCGGTTCTTCCGTCTGGTGTATCTTCTTCTGGCGGTTCTCTTCAGCCGGGTGGCCTCGGCTGTTTC
TCCGCTGTCGAACAGCAGGGCGCCGATCAGGTTCTTCTTGATGCTGTGCCGGTCGGTGTTGCCCAGCACC
TTGAATTTCTTGCTGGGCACCTTGTACTCGTCGGTGATCACGGCCCAGCCCACAGAGTTGGTGCCGATGG
CCAGGCCGATGCTGTACTTCTTGTCCATCGACCCTCCGCCGGAACCGCCGGGCTCTTCTCCCTTCTCCAA
CCGGAGGATCACATCTGGCTTAGTAAGCTGATAACCCAAGGAAACCAGGTTCTTATAGTTCTCCAGCATC
ACATTTCTGTACACGATCTGCTGAGCAGTGTCCAGCAGCTTCCACTCCTCCCTGGTGAAGTCCACAAATA
CATCCTTGAAGGTCACCAGTGTCCGGGACCAGGCAGTTAGTGACTTAGCATCCATGGAAGCTTATCGATA
CCGTCGAGGAATTCTTTGCCAAAATGATGAGACAGCACAATAACCAGCACGTTGCCCAGGAGCTGTAGGA
AAAAGAAGAAGGCATGAACATGGTTAGCAGAGGCGCTAGAGCCGCCGGTCACACGCCAGAAGCCGAACCC
CGCCCTGCCCCGTCCCCCCCGAAGGCAGCCGTCCCCCCGCGGACAGCCCCGAGGCTGGAGAGGGAGAAGG
GGACGGCGGCGCGGCGACGCACGAAGGCCCTCCCCGCCCATTTCCTTCCTGCCGGCGCCGCACCGCTTCG
CCCCGCGCCCGCTAGAGGGGGTGCGGCGGCGCCTCCCAGATTTCGGCTCCGCACAGATTTGGGACAAAGG
AAGTCCCTGCGCCCTCTCGCACGATTACCATAAAAGGCAATGGCTGCGGCTCGCCGCGCCTCGACAGCCG
CCGGCGCTCCGGGGGCCGCCGCGCCCCTCCCCCGAGCCCTCCCCGGCCCGAGGCGGCCCCGCCCCGCCCG
GCACCCCCACCTGCCGCCACCCCCCGCCCGGCACGGCGAGCCCCGCGCCACGCCCCGTACGGAGCCCCGC
ACCCGAAGCCGGGCCGTGCTCAGCAACTCGGGGAGGGGGGTGCAGGGGGGGTTGCAGCCCGACCGACGCG
CCCACACCCCCTGCTCACCCCCCCACGCACACACCCCGCACGCAGCCTTTGTTCCCCTCGCAGCCCCCCC
GCACCGCGGGGCACCGCCCCCGGCCGCGCTCCCCTCGCGCACACTGCGGAGCGCACAAAGCCCCGCGCCG
CGCCCGCAGCGCTCACAGCCGCCGGGCAGCGCGGAGCCGCACGCGGCGCTCCCCACGCACACACACACGC
ACGCACCCCCCGAGCCGCTCCCCCCGCACAAAGGGCCCTCCCGGAGCCCCTCAAGGCTTTCACGCAGCCA
CAGAAAAGAAACAAGCCGTCATTAAACCAAGCGCTAATTACAGCCCGGAGGAGAAGGGCCGTCCCGCCCG
CTCACCTGTGGGAGTAACGCGGTCAGTCAGAGCCGGGGCGGGCGGCGCGAGGCGGCGGCGGAGCGGGGCA
CGGGGCGAAGGCAGCGCGCAGCGACTCCCGCCCGCCGCGCGCTTCGCTTTTTATAGGGCCGCCGCCGCCG
CCGCCTCGCCATAAAAGGAAACTTTCGGAGCGCGCCGCTCTGATTGGCTGCCGCCGCACCTCTCCGCCTC
GCCCCGCCCCGCCCCCCGCCCCGCCCCGCCCCCCCCCGCCCGCGCCCCCCCCCCCCCCCCCCCCCCCCGC
GGCGCACCCCCCCCCCCCCCGCCCCCATCGCTGCACAAAATAATTAAAAAATAAATAAATACAAAATTGG
GGGTGGGGAGGGGGGGGAGATGGGGAGAGTGAAGCAGAACGTGGGGCTCACCTCGACCATGGTAATAGCG
ATGACTAATACGTAGATGTACTGCCAAGTAGGAAAGTCCCATAAGGTCATGTACTGGGCATAATGCCAGG
CGGGCCATTTACCGTCATTGACGTCAATAGGGGGCGTACTTGGCATATGATACACTTGATGTACTGCCAA
GTGGGCAGTTTACCGTAAATACTCCACCCATTGACGTCAATGGAAAGTCCCTATTGGCGTTACTATGGGA
ACATACGTCATTATTGACGTCAATGGGCGGGGGTCGTTGGGCGGTCAGCCAGGCGGGCCATTTACCGTAA
GTTATGTAACGCGGAACTCCATATATGGGCTATGAACTAATGACCCCGTAATTGATTACTATTAATAACT
AGTCAATAATCAATGTCGACCTCGAGGGCCGCATAACTTCGTATAGCATACATTATACGAAGTTATGATA
TCATCGATGAATTCTACCGGGTAGGGGAGGCGCTTTTCCCAAGGCAGTCTGGAGCATGCGCTTTAGCAGC
CCCGCTGGGCACTTGGCGCTACACAAGTGGCCTCTGGCCTCGCACACATTCCACATCCACCGGTAGGCGC
CAACCGGCTCCGTTCTTTGGTGGCCCCTTCGCGCCACCTTCTACTCCTCCCCTAGTCAGGAAGTTCCCCC
CCGCCCCGCAGCTCGCGTCGTGCAGGACGTGACAAATGGAAGTAGCACGTCTCACTAGTCTCGTGCAGAT
GGACAGCACCGCTGAGCAATGGAAGCGGGTAGGCCTTTGGGGCAGCGGCCAATAGCAGCTTTGCTCCTTC
GCTTTCTGGGCTCAGAGGCTGGGAAGGGGTGGGTCCGGGGGCGGGCTCAGGGGCGGGCTCAGGGGCGGGG
CGGGCGCCCGAAGGTCCTCCGGAGGCCCGGCATTCTGCACGCTTCAAAAGCGCACGTCTGCCGCGCTGTT
CTCCTCTTCCTCATCTCCGGGCCTTTCGACCGATCCAGCCGCCACCATGAAAAAGCCTGAACTCACCGCG
ACGTCTGTCGAGAAGTTTCTGATCGAAAAGTTCGACAGCGTCTCCGACCTGATGCAGCTCTCGGAGGGCG
AAGAATCTCGTGCTTTCAGCTTCGATGTAGGAGGGCGTGGATATGTCCTGCGGGTAAATAGCTGCGCCGA
TGGTTTCTACAAAGATCGTTATGTTTATCGGCACTTTGCATCGGCCGCGCTCCCGATTCCGGAAGTGCTT
GACATTGGGGAATTCAGCGAGAGCCTGACCTATTGCATCTCCCGCCGTGCACAGGGTGTCACGTTGCAAG
ACCTGCCTGAAACCGAACTGCCCGCTGTTCTGCAGCCGGTCGCGGAGGCCATGGATGCGATCGCTGCGGC
CGATCTTAGCCAGACGAGCGGGTTCGGCCCATTCGGACCGCAAGGAATCGGTCAATACACTACATGGCGT
GATTTCATATGCGCGATTGCTGATCCCCATGTGTATCACTGGCAAACTGTGATGGACGACACCGTCAGTG
CGTCCGTCGCGCAGGCTCTCGATGAGCTGATGCTTTGGGCCGAGGACTGCCCCGAAGTCCGGCACCTCGT
GCACGCGGATTTCGGCTCCAACAATGTCCTGACGGACAATGGCCGCATAACAGCGGTCATTGACTGGAGC
GAGGCGATGTTCGGGGATTCCCAATACGAGGTCGCCAACATCTTCTTCTGGAGGCCGTGGTTGGCTTGTA
TGGAGCAGCAGACGCGCTACTTCGAGCGGAGGCATCCGGAGCTTGCAGGATCGCCGCGGCTCCGGGCGTA
TATGCTCCGCATTGGTCTTGACCAACTCTATCAGAGCTTGGTTGACGGCAATTTCGATGATGCAGCTTGG
GCGCAGGGTCGATGCGACGCAATCGTCCGATCCGGAGCCGGGACTGTCGGGCGTACACAAATCGCCCGCA
GAAGCGCGGCCGTCTGGACCGATGGCTGTGTAGAAGTACTCGCCGATAGTGGAAACCGACGCCCCAGCAC
TCGTCCGAGGGCAAAGGAATAGTCGAGAAATTGATGATCTATTAAACAATAAAGATGTCCACATGGAAGT
TTTTCCTGTCATACTTTGTTAAGAAGGGTGAGAACAGAGTACCTACATTTTGAATGGAAGGATTGGAGCT
ACGGGGGTGGGGGTGGGGTGGGATTAGATAAATGCCTGCTCTTTACTGAAGGCTCTTTACTATTGCTTTA
TGATAATGTTTCATAGTTGGATATCTATAACAAGAAAATATATATATAATAAGTTATCACGTAAGTAGAA
CATGAAATAACAATATAATTATCGTATGAGTTAAATCTTAAAAGTCACGTAAAAGATAATCATGCGTCAT
TTTGACTCACGCGGTCGTTATAGTTCAAAATCAGTGACACTTACCGCATTGACAAGCACGCCTCACGGGA
GCTCCAAGCGGCGACTGAGATGTCCTAAATGCACAGCGACGGATTCGCGCTATTTAGAAAGAGAGAGCAA
TATTTCAAGAATGCATGCGTCAATTTTACGCAGACTATCTTTCTAGGGTTAAGGTACCCAATTCGCCCTA
TAGTGAGTCGTATTACAATTCACTGGCCGTCGTTTTACAACGTCGTGACTGGGAAAACCCTGGCGTTACC
CAACTTAATCGCCTTGCAGCACATCCCCCTTTCGCCAGCTGGCGTAATAGCGAAGAGGCCCGCACCGATC
GCCCTTCCCAACAGTTGCGCAGCCTGAATGGCGAATGGG
[124 nt withheld, positions 11450-11573]
C
[91 nt withheld, positions 11575-11665]
A
[49 nt withheld, positions 11667-11715]
CCTTTGACGTTGGAGTCCACGTTCTTT
[37 nt withheld, positions 11743-11779]
ACCCTATCTCGGTCTATTCTTTTGATTTATAAGGGATTTTGCCGATTTCGGCCTATTGGTTAAAAAATGA
GCTGATTTAACAAAAATTTAACGCGAATTTTAACAAAATATTAACGCTTACAATTTAGGTGGCACTTTTC
GGGGAAATGTGCGCGGAACCCCTATTTGTTTATTTTTCTAAATACATTCAAATATGTATCCGCTCATGAG
ACAATAACCCTGATAAATGCTTCAATAATATTGAAAAAGGAAGAGTATGAGTATTCAACATTTCCGTGTC
GCCCTTATTCCCTTTTTTGCGGCATTTTGCCTTCCTGTTTTTGCTCACCCAGAAACGCTGGTGAAAGTAA
AAGATGCTGAAGATCAGTTGGGTGCACGAGTGGGTTACATCGAACTGGATCTCAACAGCGGTAAGATCCT
TGAGAGTTTTCGCCCCGAAGAACGTTTTCCAATGATGAGCACTTTTAAAGTTCTGCTATGTGGCGCGGTA
TTATCCCGTATTGACGCCGGGCAAGAGCAACTCGGTCGCCGCATACACTATTCTCAGAATGACTTGGTTG
AGTACTCACCAGTCACAGAAAAGCATCTTACGGATGGCATGACAGTAAGAGAATTATGCAGTGCTGCCAT
AACCATGAGTGATAACACTGCGGCCAACTTACTTCTGACAACGATCGGAGGACCGAAGGAGCTAACCGCT
TTTTTGCACAACATGGGGGATCATGTAACTCGCCTTGATCGTTGGGAACCGGAGCTGAATGAAGCCATAC
CAAACGACGAGCGTGACACCACGATGCCTGTAGCAATGGCAACAACGTTGCGCAAACTATTAACTGGCGA
ACTACTTACTCTAGCTTCCCGGCAACAATTAATAGACTGGATGGAGGCGGATAAAGTTGCAGGACCACTT
CTGCGCTCGGCCCTTCCGGCTGGCTGGTTTATTGCTGATAAATCTGGAGCCGGTGAGCGTGGGTCTCGCG
GTATCATTGCAGCACTGGGGCCAGATGGTAAGCCCTCCCGTATCGTAGTTATCTACACGACGGGGAGTCA
GGCAACTATGGATGAACGAAATAGACAGATCGCTGAGATAGGTGCCTCACTGATTAAGCATTGGTAACTG
TCAGACCAAGTTTACTCATATATACTTTAGATTGATTTAAAACTTCATTTTTAATTTAAAAGGATCTAGG
TGAAGATCCTTTTTGATAATCTCATGACCAAAATCCCTTAACGTGAGTTTTCGTTCCACTGAGCGTCAGA
CCCCGTAGAAAAGATCAAAGGATCTTC
